Addgene plasmid #32432: LHP1463 - INP52
Depositing lab: Linda Hicke. Depositing organization: Northwestern University. Publication: The Rsp5 ubiquitin ligase binds to and ubiquitinates members of the yeast CIN85-endophilin complex, Sla1-Rvs167. Stamenova SD, Dunn R, Adler AS, Hicke L. J Biol Chem. 2004 Apr 16;279(16):16017-25. Epub 2004 Feb 3. 10.1074/jbc.M313479200 PubMed 14761940.
Backbone
  Vector backbone: YCplac22
  Backbone manufacturer: ATCC
  Vector type: Yeast Expression
  Selectable markers: TRP1
Growth in bacteria
  Bacterial resistance: Ampicillin, 100 μg/mL
  Growth temperature: 37°C
  Growth strain: DH5alpha
  Copy number: High Copy
Gene/Insert
  Gene/Insert name: INP52
  Species: S. cerevisiae (budding yeast)
  Entrez Gene: INP52 (a.k.a. YNL106C, SJL2)
  Promoter: Lac
  Cloning method: Restriction Enzyme; 5′ cloning site PstI (not destroyed); 3′ cloning site BamHI (not destroyed)
  Sequencing primers: 5′ M13 reverse; 3′ M13 forward
Terms and licenses: Academic/Nonprofit Terms; Industry Terms: Not Available to Industry
Depositor comments: INP52 was amplified from yeast genomic DNA using 5′ PstI and 3′ BamHI site-containing oligonucleotides, digested and ligated into PstI- and BamHI-digested YCplac22. The NotI site was inserted at the 5′-end of INP52 via QuikChange™ mutagenesis. A triple HA epitope was ligated into the NotI site to generate pHA-INP52 (LHP1463).
How to cite: LHP1463 - INP52 was a gift from Linda Hicke (Addgene plasmid # 32432 ; http://n2t.net/addgene:32432 ; RRID:Addgene_32432)
