[The description below was written by a language model from this plasmid's Addgene catalogue record.]
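Description:
LHP1463 - INP52 (also called pHA-INP52) is a yeast expression plasmid built on YCplac22, a yeast–E. coli shuttle vector. In yeast it is maintained by selection for the TRP1 auxotrophic marker in trp1 strains. In bacteria it is selected with ampicillin and is recorded as high copy. YCplac22 is generally known as a centromeric (ARS/CEN) low-copy yeast vector, although the record itself does not list the replication elements, and no feature table is available to confirm them.

The insert is the Saccharomyces cerevisiae gene INP52 (also known as SJL2, YNL106C), which encodes a synaptojanin-like polyphosphoinositide phosphatase. It was amplified from yeast genomic DNA and cloned between the PstI and BamHI sites of the polylinker, both of which remain intact. A NotI site was then introduced at the 5′ end of INP52 by site-directed mutagenesis, and a triple HA epitope was ligated into it, so the encoded protein carries an N-terminal 3xHA tag for detection or immunoprecipitation with anti-HA antibodies.

The catalogue lists the promoter as Lac, which most likely reflects the lacZα/polylinker context of the backbone, flanked by M13 primer sites, rather than a promoter functional in yeast. The record does not state whether native INP52 upstream sequence was included in the genomic amplicon to drive expression in yeast. The associated publication concerns binding and ubiquitination of endocytic proteins by the Rsp5 ubiquitin ligase, so the plasmid was probably used to express epitope-tagged Inp52 in yeast for such protein interaction or modification studies.
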