>Addgene plasmid #32432 | LHP1463 - INP52 | addgene partial sequence | sequence record 38016 | M13pUC-rev 5'-AGCGGATAACAATTTCACACAGG-3'
ATGACATGATTCGCCAGCTTAGCATGCCTGCAGGCGCCGTTCAGACCATGCTGACTCCTTGGGTAGAGAA
CTAAAATCAGATGAGATTTCCAAGTTATTCAAAGAGGCTTACAACTACAATGACGAACAGTACCAAGCTA
TTAGTTTAGTCAATTATAATGTTGAAAAATTCGGCACTGAACGTAGAGTGTTCACTGGTCAAGTCAAAGT
AGGCGACCAGATCGTCGATATTGAAGGTACAGGTAATGGTCCAATCTCTTCTTTGGTCGACGCCCTATCA
AACTTGTTGAACGTGAGATTTGCCGTAGCAAACTACACAGAGCATTCTCTAGGTTCTGGTTCTTCTACGC
AAGCTGCTTCTTACATCCATCTATCGTATAGGCGTAATGCCGACAACGAAAAGGCCTACAAATGGGGTGT
AGGTGTCTCCGAAGATGTCGGTGATTCTTCAGTGAGAGCCATCTTTGCCACCATTAACAATATTATCCAT
TCTGGTGATGTGTCCATTCCATCTTTGGCCGAGGTCGAAGGTAAGAATGCTGCGGCATCTGGCTCTGCAT
AAGAACTTTTCTGTATTTCAGGACTTATTCGCTTCTATTTATTTCTATACTTATTTATTTACTTCCTTTC
CTTTTTTTTTAACCATATAATTACTAGAAGCACGGATGTCTAAATTAGAATTACGTTTTAATATCTTTTT
TTCCATATCTAGGGCTAGTGCTTGTTTTTCTTTTTTTAGTATATTCTTGAACCAAATACGTGTGGGGTGA
CCCGAAACTTGTTTGGCGGTTAGTGACGAAATTGAAACAAACCTGGAGTTATTAAGAGAGATTTAACTGG
AA
