>Addgene plasmid #32432 | LHP1463 - INP52 | addgene partial sequence | sequence record 38835 | M13-F20 5'-TGTAAAACGACGGCCAGT-3'
ATTCCGACAATGGAAATGAGCAGAATACAACAGACCATAATAGTAAAGATGCAGAAGTTAGTTCTGTGTA
TTTTGATGAAATTGTATTCAATGAGCCAAATGAAGAGTTTTTCAAAATTTTAATGAGCCGACCAGGAAAT
TTGTTACCTTCAAACAAAACTGATGATTGTGTATACTCCAAGCAATTAGAACAGGAAGAAATTGACAGAA
TAGAGATCGGCATAGAAAAGGTTGACAAGGAAATTGACGAATTGAAGCAGAAACTGGAAAACTTGGTAAA
ACAAGAAGCCATTAACGGAAGTTAGGATCACTGCACCCGGAACAACGGTATTTTCATAACAGCCATAGTA
ATACAGATCATGGTTTGAAAGGTCGGCGCTCACAAAACCGAAATGTGTGCAGAGTCATATAAACATCTAA
ACAACAGTTATGATACATATTCTATAAATGCGTAATTTTAGTAACACAATTTAATTGGGGTCGCAAGGCT
TCAATGGATGAACGCTTAGCTTCTCTAGTTCAGGGTTCTTCGCAGGAACTTTTGGTTTAGACTTTTTCTT
GCAAGGGAGTTCCTCTTCAGATTTTGAATTCGACGGGGAAACTTTTATTGAGTGTTCTTGAGAGGTGTTA
AGCTTGTTAGCAGCAACACTTAAATAATGCGGTTTTTTGACAACTGGTGGCTTCTCAGGTTTTGTGGAGG
CCTTTGCTGGCTCAGGATCTTCTGTAGTGGACACACCTGAATTTTTGGTAGATGTAGAGATTTCGTCCGG
GGCAGTACTGCTCTTCCTTCTAATAGGAGGACAAGGTCGAGGAACAATTTTCCCATTATCTATGGTCTCT
TTAGCATGCTGTAATTCTGAAGAACTTTTCTGTA
